>Addgene plasmid #47209 | TAL3490 | depositor partial sequence | sequence record 67296 | Insert sequence
ATGGACTACAAAGACCATGACGGTGATTATAAAGATCATGACATCGATTACAAGGATGACGATGACAAGA
TGGCCCCCAAGAAGAAGAGGAAGGTGGGCATTCACCGCGGGGTACCTATGGTGGACTTGAGGACACTCGG
TTATTCGCAACAGCAACAGGAGAAAATCAAGCCTAAGGTCAGGAGCACCGTCGCGCAACACCACGAGGCG
CTTGTGGGGCATGGCTTCACTCATGCGCATATTGTCGCGCTTTCACAGCACCCTGCGGCGCTTGGGACGG
TGGCTGTCAAATACCAAGATATGATTGCGGCCCTGCCCGAAGCCACGCACGAGGCAATTGTAGGGGTCGG
TAAACAGTGGTCGGGAGCGCGAGCACTTGAGGCGCTGCTGACTGTGGCGGGTGAGCTTAGGGGGCCTCCG
CTCCAGCTCGACACCGGGCAGCTGCTGAAGATCGCGAAGAGAGGGGGAGTAACAGCGGTAGAGGCAGTGC
ACGCCTGGCGCAATGCGCTCACCGGGGCCCCCTTGAACCTGACCCCAGACCAGGTAGTCGCAATCGCGAA
CAATAATGGGGGAAAGCAAGCCCTGGAAACCGTGCAAAGGTTGTTGCCGGTCCTTTGTCAAGACCACGGC
CTTACACCGGAGCAAGTCGTGGCCATTGCATCCCACGACGGTGGCAAACAGGCTCTTGAGACGGTTCAGA
GACTTCTCCCAGTTCTCTGTCAAGCCCACGGGCTGACTCCCGATCAAGTTGTAGCGATTGCGTCCAACGG
TGGAGGGAAACAAGCATTGGAGACTGTCCAACGGCTCCTTCCCGTGTTGTGTCAAGCCCACGGTTTGACG
CCTGCACAAGTGGTCGCCATCGCCAACAACAACGGCGGTAAGCAGGCGCTGGAAACAGTACAGCGCCTGC
TGCCTGTACTGTGCCAGGATCATGGACTGACCCCAGACCAGGTAGTCGCAATCGCGAACAATAATGGGGG
AAAGCAAGCCCTGGAAACCGTGCAAAGGTTGTTGCCGGTCCTTTGTCAAGACCACGGCCTTACACCGGAG
CAAGTCGTGGCCATTGCATCCCACGACGGTGGCAAACAGGCTCTTGAGACGGTTCAGAGACTTCTCCCAG
TTCTCTGTCAAGCCCACGGGCTGACTCCCGATCAAGTTGTAGCGATTGCGAATAACAATGGAGGGAAACA
AGCATTGGAGACTGTCCAACGGCTCCTTCCCGTGTTGTGTCAAGCCCACGGTTTGACGCCTGCACAAGTG
GTCGCCATCGCCAGCCATGATGGCGGTAAGCAGGCGCTGGAAACAGTACAGCGCCTGCTGCCTGTACTGT
GCCAGGATCATGGACTGACCCCAGACCAGGTAGTCGCAATCGCGTCAAACGGAGGGGGAAAGCAAGCCCT
GGAAACCGTGCAAAGGTTGTTGCCGGTCCTTTGTCAAGACCACGGCCTTACACCGGAGCAAGTCGTGGCC
ATTGCAAATAATAACGGTGGCAAACAGGCTCTTGAGACGGTTCAGAGACTTCTCCCAGTTCTCTGTCAAG
CCCACGGGCTGACTCCCGATCAAGTTGTAGCGATTGCGAATAACAATGGAGGGAAACAAGCATTGGAGAC
TGTCCAACGGCTCCTTCCCGTGTTGTGTCAAGCCCACGGTTTGACGCCTGCACAAGTGGTCGCCATCGCC
TCGAATGGCGGCGGTAAGCAGGCGCTGGAAACAGTACAGCGCCTGCTGCCTGTACTGTGCCAGGATCATG
GACTGACCCCAGACCAGGTAGTCGCAATCGCGAACAATAATGGGGGAAAGCAAGCCCTGGAAACCGTGCA
AAGGTTGTTGCCGGTCCTTTGTCAAGACCACGGCCTTACACCGGAGCAAGTCGTGGCCATTGCAAGCAAT
GGGGGTGGCAAACAGGCTCTTGAGACGGTTCAGAGACTTCTCCCAGTTCTCTGTCAAGCCCACGGGCTGA
CTCCCGATCAAGTTGTAGCGATTGCGTCCAACGGTGGAGGGAAACAAGCATTGGAGACTGTCCAACGGCT
CCTTCCCGTGTTGTGTCAAGCCCACGGTTTGACGCCTGCACAAGTGGTCGCCATCGCCTCGAATGGCGGC
GGTAAGCAGGCGCTGGAAACAGTACAGCGCCTGCTGCCTGTACTGTGCCAGGATCATGGACTGACACCCG
AACAGGTGGTCGCCATTGCTAATAATAACGGAGGACGGCCAGCCTTGGAG
