>Addgene plasmid #47209 | TAL3490 | addgene partial sequence | sequence record 69207 | JDS-TALEN-F 5'-TAGGGGTCGGTAAACAGTGG-3'
TGGCGGGTGAGCTTAGGGGGCCTCCGCTCCAGCTCGACACCGGGCAGCTGCTGAAGATCGCGAAGAGAGG
GGGAGTAACAGCGGTAGAGGCAGTGCACGCCTGGCGCAATGCGCTCACCGGGGCCCCCTTGAACCTGACC
CCAGACCAGGTAGTCGCAATCGCGAACAATAATGGGGGAAAGCAAGCCCTGGAAACCGTGCAAAGGTTGT
TGCCGGTCCTTTGTCAAGACCACGGCCTTACACCGGAGCAAGTCGTGGCCATTGCATCCCACGACGGTGG
CAAACAGGCTCTTGAGACGGTTCAGAGACTTCTCCCAGTTCTCTGTCAAGCCCACGGGCTGACTCCCGAT
CAAGTTGTAGCGATTGCGTCCAACGGTGGAGGGAAACAAGCATTGGAGACTGTCCAACGGCTCCTTCCCG
TGTTGTGTCAAGCCCACGGTTTGACGCCTGCACAAGTGGTCGCCATCGCCAACAACAACGGCGGTAAGCA
GGCGCTGGAAACAGTACAGCGCCTGCTGCCTGTACTGTGCCAGGATCATGGACTGACCCCAGACCAGGTA
GTCGCAATCGCGAACAATAATGGGGGAAAGCAAGCCCTGGAAACCGTGCAAAGGTTGTTGCCGGTCCTTT
GTCAAGACCACGGCCTTACACCGGAGCAAGTCGTGGCCATTGCATCCCACGACGGTGGCAAACAGGCTCT
TGAGACGGTTCAGAGACTTCTCCCAGTTCTCTGTCAAGCCCACGGGCTGACTCCCGATCAAGTTGTAGCG
ATTGCGAATAACAATGGAGGGAAACAAGCATTGGAGACTGTCCAACGGCTCCTTCCCGTGTTGTGTCAAG
CCCACGGTTTGACGCCTGCACAAGTGGTCGCCATC
