[The description below was written by a language model from this plasmid's Addgene catalogue record.]
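Description:
TAL3490 is a TALEN expression plasmid encoding the left-hand monomer of a nuclease pair directed against the zebrafish (D. rerio) gene meis2b. It is built on the JDS74 backbone, a roughly 6.4 kb TALEN framework vector classed as a mammalian expression and T7 plasmid. It is maintained in E. coli at high copy number under ampicillin selection. The record does not include a feature table, so the origin of replication and other backbone elements are not itemised.

The insert of about 1.4 kb is an engineered array of TAL effector repeats designed to recognise a specific DNA site within meis2b. It was introduced by restriction cloning into BsmBI sites, which were destroyed in the process. Because BsmBI is a type IIS enzyme, this leaves the repeat array joined in frame to the flanking coding sequences supplied by the backbone. Those sequences provide a 3X Flag tag at the N terminus, for detection of the protein, and the wild-type FokI nuclease domain at the C terminus.

Expression is driven by the CMV promoter. The T7 designation indicates that a T7 promoter is also available, which would allow in vitro transcription of mRNA, the usual route for delivering TALENs into zebrafish embryos. FokI cleaves only as a dimer, so this construct is meant to be used with a matching right-hand TALEN that binds the opposite strand nearby. Together they produce a double-strand break whose error-prone repair can disrupt the gene. The insert name suggests that it belongs to a community set of zebrafish-targeting TALENs, and the associated work concerns targeted gene disruption in somatic zebrafish cells.
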