Addgene plasmid #47209: TAL3490
Depositing lab: Keith Joung. Depositing organization: Massachusetts General Hospital. Publication: Targeted gene disruption in somatic zebrafish cells using engineered TALENs. Sander JD, Cade L, Khayter C, Reyon D, Peterson RT, Joung JK, Yeh JR. Nat Biotechnol. 2011 Aug 5;29(8):697-8. doi: 10.1038/nbt.1934. PubMed 21822241.
Backbone
  Vector backbone: JDS74
  Backbone manufacturer: Addgene plasmid #32288
  Backbone size w/o insert (bp): 6447
  Vector type: Mammalian Expression ; T7
Growth in bacteria
  Bacterial resistance: Ampicillin, 100 μg/mL
  Growth temperature: 37°C
  Growth strain: XL1 Blue
  Copy number: High Copy
Gene/Insert
  Gene/Insert name: ZebrafishCommunity-meis2b-left (alt name: meis2b)
  Species: D. rerio (zebrafish)
  Insert size (bp): 1430
  Entrez Gene: meis2b (a.k.a. meis2, meis2.1)
  Promoter: CMV
  Tag / fusion protein: 3X Flag (N terminal on backbone); WT FOKI (C terminal on backbone)
  Cloning method: Restriction Enzyme; 5′ cloning site BsmBI (destroyed during cloning); 3′ cloning site BsmBI (destroyed during cloning)
  Sequencing primers: 5′ CMV-F; 3′ BGH-rev
Terms and licenses: Academic/Nonprofit Terms; Industry Terms: Not Available to Industry
Depositor comments: Target binding site: TGCTGGCGCTGGTGTTTG It is strongly recommended that users perform a diagnostic digest to verify this plasmid prior to use. For example, a double digest of the plasmid with BamHI and KpnI should result in two bands at 2.3kb and 5.8kb.
How to cite: TAL3490 was a gift from Keith Joung (Addgene plasmid # 47209 ; http://n2t.net/addgene:47209 ; RRID:Addgene_47209)
